Addgene plasmid #47802: pET-PesaRlux
Purpose: PesaR promoter, luxCDABE, and terminator in pET17b (AmpR)
Depositing lab: Cynthia Collins. Depositing organization: Rensselaer Polytechnic Institute. Publication: Engineering the esaR Promoter for Tunable Quorum Sensing-Dependent Gene Expression. Shong J, Collins CH. ACS Synth Biol. 2013 Jul 23. 10.1021/sb4000433 PubMed 23879176.
Backbone
  Vector backbone: pET-17b
  Backbone manufacturer: Novagen
  Backbone size w/o insert (bp): 2934
  Total vector size (bp): 9177
  Vector type: Bacterial Expression, Synthetic Biology
Growth in bacteria
  Bacterial resistance: Ampicillin, 100 μg/mL
  Growth temperature: 37°C
  Growth strain: DH5alpha
  Copy number: High Copy
Gene/Insert
  Gene/Insert name: PesaR-luxCDABE-term
  Insert size (bp): 6243
  Promoter: PesaR
  Cloning method: Restriction Enzyme; 5′ cloning site XhoI (not destroyed); 3′ cloning site BamHI (not destroyed)
  Sequencing primers: 5′ cgaaaagtgccacctgacgtctaag; 3′ aatcatcactttcgggaa
Terms and licenses: Academic/Nonprofit Terms; Industry Terms: Not Available to Industry
Depositor comments: PesaR-luxCDABE-transcriptional terminator fragment from pCS-PesaRlux is between XhoI and BglII sites in pET17b. PesaR (274bp, indicated as lowercase letters in the 2nd partial sequence for PesaR between XhoI and BamHI) is located between XhoI and BamHI sites. luxCDABE is located between two NotI sites. The transcriptional terminator is located downstream of luxCDABE between the second NotI and BglII. Sequencing primers provided were used to sequence PesaR.
How to cite: pET-PesaRlux was a gift from Cynthia Collins (Addgene plasmid # 47802 ; http://n2t.net/addgene:47802 ; RRID:Addgene_47802)
