[The description below was written by a language model from this plasmid's Addgene catalogue record and the feature table of its GenBank file.]
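Description:
pET-PesaRlux is a bacterial reporter plasmid built on the Novagen pET-17b backbone. It is a high-copy, ampicillin-selected vector listed under bacterial expression and synthetic biology, with a recorded total size of about 9.2 kb, of which roughly 6.2 kb is insert. The insert is a PesaR-luxCDABE-terminator cassette transferred from an earlier plasmid, pCS-PesaRlux. According to the depositor's notes it sits between the XhoI and BglII sites of pET-17b.

Within the cassette, the 274 bp PesaR promoter lies between XhoI and BamHI sites, so it can be exchanged as a unit. The luxCDABE operon is flanked by two NotI sites. A transcriptional terminator follows between the second NotI site and BglII. The catalogue lists BamHI as the 3′ cloning site, which matches the boundary of the promoter fragment rather than that of the whole cassette. luxCDABE encodes bacterial luciferase together with the enzymes that make its aldehyde substrate, so cells emit light without added substrate and luminescence reports directly on promoter activity. PesaR is the promoter of the esaR quorum-sensing regulator gene, and the associated publication concerns engineering this promoter for tunable, quorum-sensing-dependent expression. The plasmid therefore serves as a luminescent readout of PesaR activity. The record does not mention an esaR gene or a signal synthase on this plasmid, so any regulator would presumably be supplied separately.

The held sequence record covers only an 831 bp portion of the plasmid and has no annotated features. The origin of replication and the other backbone elements cannot be confirmed from it.
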