LOCUS       Exported 831 bp ds-DNA linear SYN 15-JUN-2021
DEFINITION  PesaR promoter, luxCDABE, and terminator in pET17b (AmpR).
ACCESSION   .
VERSION     .
KEYWORDS    pET-PesaRlux
SOURCE      synthetic DNA construct
  ORGANISM  synthetic DNA construct
REFERENCE   1 (bases 1 to 831)
  AUTHORS   Shong J, Collins CH
  TITLE     Engineering the esaR Promoter for Tunable Quorum Sensing-Dependent
            Gene Expression.
  JOURNAL   ACS Synth Biol. 2013 Jul 23.
  PUBMED    23879176
REFERENCE   2 (bases 1 to 831)
  AUTHORS   .
  TITLE     Direct Submission
  JOURNAL   Exported Jun 15, 2021 from SnapGene Server 1.1.58
            http://www.snapgene.com
FEATURES             Location/Qualifiers
     source          1..831
                     /organism="synthetic DNA construct"
                     /mol_type="other DNA"
ORIGIN
        1 gattcagacc aaacaagagg ttatgatttc aataaagggc agtggcgtga ctttgtatta
       61 aaaggacata aagatactaa tcgccgtatt gattacagtt acgaaatcaa tcccgtggga
      121 acgccgcagg aatgtattga cataattcaa aaagacattg atgctacagg aatatcaaat
      181 atttgttgtg gatttgaagc taatggaaca gtagacgaaa ttattgcttc catgaagctc
      241 ttccagtctg atgtcatgcc atttcttaaa gaaaaacaac gttcgctatt atattagcta
      301 aggagaaaga aatgaaattt ggattgttct tccttaactt catcaattca acaactgttc
      361 aagaacaaag tatagttcgc atgcaggaaa taacggagta tgttgataag ttgaattttg
      421 aacagatttt agtgtatgaa aatcattttt cagataatgg tgttgtcggc gctcctctga
      481 ctgtttctgg ttttctgctc ggtttaacag agaaaattaa aattggttca ttaaatcaca
      541 tcattacaac tcatcatcct gtccgcatag cggaggaagc ttgcttattg gatcagttaa
      601 gtgaagggag atttatttta gggtttagtg attgcgaaaa aaaagatgaa atgcattttt
      661 ttaatcgccc ggttgaatat caacagcaac tatttgaaga gtgttatgaa atcattaacg
      721 atgctttaac aacaggctat tgtaatccag ataacgattt ttatagcttc cctaaaatat
      781 ctgtaaatcc ccatgcttat acgccaggcg gacctcggaa atatgtaaca g
//
