>Addgene plasmid #47802 | pET-PesaRlux | depositor partial sequence | sequence record 68307 | PesaR-luxCDABE-term between XhoI and BglII in pET-17b
CTCGAGGCAGATTGAGTAACCGTGAATGTTTGTACAAATGTTTCAAAGATGTTACTATGAGTGTCCCGGC
CAGCATCACTTTATATTTTGTGACGTCTGGCCGGACGTTTTCCCTAGTGTTGGCTGTTTTAGCGACCTGG
CCGTACAGGTCAGGTTTTTTTTTACCGCTAAACAACTGAAGCCATTGTAACCTCTGAATGATTCATTGTA
AGTTACTCTTAAGTATCATCTTGCCTGTACTATAGTGCAGGTTAAGTCCACGTTAAGTAAAAGAAGCAGC
GGATCCTCTAGTTGCGGCCGCAAAATGGATGGCAAATATGACTAAAAAAATTTCATTCATTATTAACGGC
CAGGTTGAAATCTTTCCCGAAAGTGATGATTTAGTGCAATCCATTAATTTTGGTGATAATAGTGTTTACC
TGCCAATATTGAATGACTCTCATGTAAAAAACATTATTGATTGTAATGGAAATAACGAATTACGGTTGCA
TAACATTGTCAATTTTCTCTATACGGTAGGGCAAAGATGGAAAAATGAAGAATACTCAAGACGCAGGACA
TACATTCGTGACTTAAAAAAATATATGGGATATTCAGAAGAAATGGCTAAGCTAGAGGCCAATTGGATAT
CTATGATTTTATGTTCTAAAGGCGGCCTTTATGATGTTGTAGAAAATGAACTTGGTTCTCGCCATATCAT
GGATGAATGGCTACCTCAGGATGAAAGTTATGTTCGGGCTTTTCCGAAAGGTAAATCTGTACATCTGTTG
GCAGGTAATGTTCCATTATCTGGGATCATGTCTATATTACGCGCAATTTTAACTAAGAATCAGTGTATTA
TAAAAACATCGTCAACCGATCCTTTTACCGCTAATGCATTAGCGTTAAGTTTTATTGATGTAGACCCTAA
TCATCCGATAACGCGCTCTTTATCTGTTATATATTGGCCCCACCAAGGTGATACATCACTCGCAAAAGAA
ATTATGCGACATGCGGATGTTATTGTCGCTTGGGGAGGGCCAGATGCGATTAATTGGGCGGTAGAGCATG
CGCCATCTTATGCTGATGTGATTAAATTTGGTTCTAAAAAGAGTCTTTGCATTATCGATAATCCTGTTGA
TTTGACGTCCGCAGCGACAGGTGCGGCTCATGATGTTTGTTTTTACGATCAGCGAGCTTGTTTTTCTGCC
CAAAACATATATTACATGGGAAATCATTATGAGGAATTTAAGTTAGCGTTGATAGAAAAACTTAATCTAT
ATGCGCATATATTACCGAATGCCAAAAAAGATTTTGATGAAAAGGCGGCCTATTCTTTAGTTCAAAAAGA
AAGCTTGTTTGCTGGATTAAAAGTAGAGGTGGATATTCATCAACGTTGGATGATTATTGAGTCAAATGCA
GGTGTGGAATTTAATCAACCACTTGGCAGATGTGTGTACCTTCATCACGTCGATAATATTGAGCAAATAT
TGCCTTATGTTCAAAAAAATAAGACGCAAACCATATCTATTTTTCCTTGGGAGTCATCATTTAAATATCG
AGATGCGTTAGCATTAAAAGGTGCGGAAAGGATTGTAGAAGCAGGAATGAATAACATATTTCGAGTTGGT
GGATCTCATGACGGAATGAGACCGTTGCAACGATTAGTGACATATATTTCTCATGAAAGGCCATCTAACT
ATACGGCTAAGGATGTTGCGGTTGAAATAGAACAGACTCGATTCCTGGAAGAAGATAAGTTCCTTGTATT
TGTCCCATAATAGGTAAAAGTATGGAAAATGAATCAAAATATAAAACCATCGACCACGTTATTTGTGTTG
AAGGAAATAAAAAAATTCATGTTTGGGAAACGCTGCCAGAAGAAAACAGCCCAAAGAGAAAGAATGCCAT
TATTATTGCGTCTGGTTTTGCCCGCAGGATGGATCATTTTGCTGGTCTGGCGGAATATTTATCGCGGAAT
GGATTTCATGTGATCCGCTATGATTCGCTTCACCACGTTGGATTGAGTTCAGGGACAATTGATGAATTTA
CAATGTCTATAGGAAAGCAGAGCTTGTTAGCAGTGGTTGATTGGTTAACTACACGAAAAATAAATAACTT
CGGTATGTTGGCTTCAAGCTTATCTGCGCGGATAGCTTATGCAAGCCTATCTGAAATCAATGCTTCGTTT
TTAATCACCGCAGTCGGTGTTGTTAACTTAAGATATTCTCTTGAAAGAGCTTTAGGGTTTGATTATCTCA
GTCTACCCATTAATGAATTGCCGGATAATCTAGATTTTGAAGGCCATAAATTGGGTGCTGAAGTCTTTGC
GAGAGATTGTCTTGATTTTGGTTGGGAAGATTTAGCTTCTACAATTAATAACATGATGTATCTTGATATA
CCGTTTATTGCTTTTACTGCAAATAACGATAATTGGGTCAAGCAAGATGAAGTTATCACATTGTTATCAA
ATATTCGTAGTAATCGATGCAAGATATATTCTTTGTTAGGAAGTTCGCATGACTTGAGTGAAAATTTAGT
GGTCCTGCGCAATTTTTATCAATCGGTTACGAAAGCCGCTATCGCGATGGATAATGATCATCTGGATATT
GATGTTGATATTACTGAACCGTCATTTGAACATTTAACTATTGCGACAGTCAATGAACGCCGAATGAGAA
TTGAGATTGAAAATCAAGCAATTTCTCTGTCTTAAAATCTATTGAGATATTCTATCACTCAAATAGCAAT
ATAAGGACTCTCTATGAAATTTGGAAACTTTTTGCTTACATACCAACCTCCCCAATTTTCTCAAACAGAG
GTAATGAAACGTTTGGTTAAATTAGGTCGCATCTCTGAGGAGTGTGGTTTTGATACCGTATGGTTACTGG
AGCATCATTTCACGGAGTTTGGTTTGCTTGGTAACCCTTATGTCGCTGCTGCATATTTACTTGGCGCGAC
TAAAAAATTGAATGTAGGAACTGCCGCTATTGTTCTTCCCACAGCCCATCCAGTACGCCAACTTGAAGAT
GTGAATTTATTGGATCAAATGTCAAAAGGACGATTTCGGTTTGGTATTTGCCGAGGGCTTTACAACAAGG
ACTTTCGCGTATTCGGCACAGATATGAATAACAGTCGCGCCTTAGCGGAATGCTGGTACGGGCTGATAAA
GAATGGCATGACAGAGGGATATATGGAAGCTGATAATGAACATATCAAGTTCCATAAGGTAAAAGTAAAC
CCCGCGGCGTATAGCAGAGGTGGCGCACCGGTTTATGTGGTGGCTGAATCAGCTTCGACGACTGAGTGGG
CTGCTCAATTTGGCCTACCGATGATATTAAGTTGGATTATAAATACTAACGAAAAGAAAGCACAACTTGA
GCTTTATAATGAAGTGGCTCAAGAATATGGGCACGATATTCATAATATCGACCATTGCTTATCATATATA
ACATCTGTAGATCATGACTCAATTAAAGCGAAAGAGATTTGCCGGAAATTTCTGGGGCATTGGTATGATT
CTTATGTGAATGCTACGACTATTTTTGATGATTCAGACCAAACAAGAGGTTATGATTTCAATAAAGGGCA
GTGGCGTGACTTTGTATTAAAAGGACATAAAGATACTAATCGCCGTATTGATTACAGTTACGAAATCAAT
CCCGTGGGAACGCCGCAGGAATGTATTGACATAATTCAAAAAGACATTGATGCTACAGGAATATCAAATA
TTTGTTGTGGATTTGAAGCTAATGGAACAGTAGACGAAATTATTGCTTCCATGAAGCTCTTCCAGTCTGA
TGTCATGCCATTTCTTAAAGAAAAACAACGTTCGCTATTATATTAGCTAAGGAGAAAGAAATGAAATTTG
GATTGTTCTTCCTTAACTTCATCAATTCAACAACTGTTCAAGAACAAAGTATAGTTCGCATGCAGGAAAT
AACGGAGTATGTTGATAAGTTGAATTTTGAACAGATTTTAGTGTATGAAAATCATTTTTCAGATAATGGT
GTTGTCGGCGCTCCTCTGACTGTTTCTGGTTTTCTGCTCGGTTTAACAGAGAAAATTAAAATTGGTTCAT
TAAATCACATCATTACAACTCATCATCCTGTCGCCATAGCGGAGGAAGCTTGCTTATTGGATCAGTTAAG
TGAAGGGAGATTTATTTTAGGGTTTAGTGATTGCGAAAAAAAAGATGAAATGCATTTTTTTAATCGCCCG
GTTGAATATCAACAGCAACTATTTGAAGAGTGTTATGAAATCATTAACGATGCTTTAACAACAGGCTATT
GTAATCCAGATAACGATTTTTATAGCTTCCCTAAAATATCTGTAAATCCCCATGCTTATACGCCAGGCGG
ACCTCGGAAATATGTAACAGCAACCAGTCATCATATTGTTGAGTGGGCGGCCAAAAAAGGTATTCCTCTC
ATCTTTAAGTGGGATGATTCTAATGATGTTAGATATGAATATGCTGAAAGATATAAAGCCGTTGCGGATA
AATATGACGTTGACCTATCAGAGATAGACCATCAGTTAATGATATTAGTTAACTATAACGAAGATAGTAA
TAAAGCTAAACAAGAGACGCGTGCATTTATTAGTGATTATGTTCTTGAAATGCACCCTAATGAAAATTTC
GAAAATAAACTTGAAGAAATAATTGCAGAAAACGCTGTCGGAAATTATACGGAGTGTATAACTGCGGCTA
AGTTGGCAATTGAAAAGTGTGGTGCGAAAAGTGTATTGCTGTCCTTTGAACCAATGAATGATTTGATGAG
CCAAAAAAATGTAATCAATATTGTTGATGATAATATTAAGAAGTACCACATGGAATATACCTAATAGATT
TCGAGTTGCAGCGAGGCGGCAAGTGAACGAATCCCCAGGAGCATAGATAACTATGTGACTGGGGTGAGTG
AAAGCAGCCAACAAAGCAGCAGCTTGAAAGATGAAGGGTATAAAAGAGTATGACAGCAGTGCTGCCATAC
TTTCTAATATTATCTTGAGGAGTAAAACAGGTATGACTTCATATGTTGATAAACAAGAAATTACAGCAAG
CTCAGAAATTGATGATTTGATTTTTTCGAGCGATCCATTAGTGTGGTCTTACGACGAGCAGGAAAAAATC
AGAAAGAAACTTGTGCTTGATGCATTTCGTAATCATTATAAACATTGTCGAGAATATCGTCACTACTGTC
AGGCACACAAAGTAGATGACAATATTACGGAAATTGATGACATACCTGTATTCCCAACATCGGTTTTTAA
GTTTACTCGCTTATTAACTTCTCAGGAAAACGAGATTGAAAGTTGGTTTACCAGTAGCGGCACGAATGGT
TTAAAAAGTCAGGTGGCGCGTGACAGATTAAGTATTGAGAGACTCTTAGGCTCTGTGAGTTATGGCATGA
AATATGTTGGTAGTTGGTTTGATCATCAAATAGAATTAGTCAATTTGGGACCAGATAGATTTAATGCTCA
TAATATTTGGTTTAAATATGTTATGAGTTTGGTGGAATTGTTATATCCTACGACATTTACCGTAACAGAA
GAACGAATAGATTTTGTTAAAACATTGAATAGTCTTGAACGAATAAAAAATCAAGGGAAAGATCTTTGTC
TTATTGGTTCGCCATACTTTATTTATTTACTCTGCCATTATATGAAAGATAAAAAAATCTCATTTTCTGG
AGATAAAAGCCTTTATATCATAACCGGAGGCGGCTGGAAAAGTTACGAAAAAGAATCTCTGAAACGTGAT
GATTTCAATCATCTTTTATTTGATACTTTCAATCTCAGTGATATTAGTCAGATCCGAGATATATTTAATC
AAGTTGAACTCAACACTTGTTTCTTTGAGGATGAAATGCAGCGTAAACATGTTCCGCCGTGGGTATATGC
GCGAGCGCTTGATCCTGAAACGTTGAAACCTGTACCTGATGGAACGCCGGGGTTGATGAGTTATATGGAT
GCGTCAGCAACCAGTTATCCAGCATTTATTGTTACCGATGATGTCGGGATAATTAGCAGAGAATATGGTA
AGTATCCCGGCGTGCTCGTTGAAATTTTACGTCGCGTCAATACGAGGACGCAGAAAGGGTGTGCTTTAAG
CTTAACCGAAGCGTTTGATAGTTGATATCCTTTGCCTGCGGCCGCAACTAGAGGCATCAAATAAAACGAA
AGGCTCAGTCGAAAGACTGGGCCTTTCGTTTTATCTGTTGTTTGTCGGTGAACGCTCTCCTGAGTAGGAC
AAATCCGAGATCT
