>Addgene plasmid #47802 | pET-PesaRlux | depositor partial sequence | sequence record 68330 | wt PesaR between XhoI and BamHI
CTCGAGGCAGATTGAGTAACCGTGAATGTTTGTACAAATGTTTCAAAGATGTTACTATGAGTGTCCCGGC
CAGCATCACTTTATATTTTGTGACGTCTGGCCGGACGTTTTCCCTAGTGTTGGCTGTTTTAGCGACCTGG
CCGTACAGGTCAGGTTTTTTTTTACCGCTAAACAACTGAAGCCATTGTAACCTCTGAATGATTCATTGTA
AGTTACTCTTAAGTATCATCTTGCCTGTACTATAGTGCAGGTTAAGTCCACGTTAAGTAAAAGAAGCAGC
GGATCC
