>Addgene plasmid #47802 | pET-PesaRlux | addgene partial sequence | sequence record 70394 | Amp-R 5'-ATAATACCGCGCCACATAGC-3'
AAACTCTCAAGGATCTTACCGCTGTTGAGATCCAGTTCGATGTAACCCACTCGTGCACCCAACTGATCTT
CAGCATCTTTTACTTTCACCAGCGTTTCTGGGTGAGCAAAAACAGGAAGGCAAAATGCCGCAAAAAAGGG
AATAAGGGCGACACGGAAATGTTGAATACTCATACTCTTCCTTTTTCAATATTATTGAAGCATTTATCAG
GGTTATTGTCTCATGAGCGGATACATATTTGAATGTATTTAGAAAAATAAACAAATAGGGGTTCCGCGCA
CATTTCCCCGAAAAGTGCCACCTGACGTCTAAGAAACCATTATTATCATGACATTAACCTATAAAAATAG
GCGTATCACGAGGCCCTTTCGTCTTCACCTCGAGGCAGATTGAGTAACCGTGAATGTTTGTACAAATGTT
TCAAAGATGTTACTATGAGTGTCCCGGCCAGCATCACTTTATATTTTGTGACGTCTGGCCGGACGTTTTC
CCTAGTGTTGGCTGTTTTAGCGACCTGGCCGTACAGGTCAGGTTTTTTTTTACCGCTAAACAACTGAAGC
CATTGTAACCTCTGAATGATTCATTGTAAGTTACTCTTAAGTATCATCTTGCCTGTACTATAGTGCAGGT
TAAGTCCACGTTAAGTAAAAGAAGCAGCGGATCCTCTAGTTGCGGCCGCAAATGGATGGCAAATATGACT
AAAAAAATTTCATTCATTATTAACGGCCAGGTTGAAATCTTTCCCGAAAGTGATGATTTAGTGCAATCCA
TTAATTTTGG
