>Addgene plasmid #47802 | pET-PesaRlux | addgene partial sequence | sequence record 70419 | luxC-F 5'-ggtgcggaaaggattgtaga-3'
GGTGGATCTCATGACGGAATGAGACCGTTGCAACGATTAGTGACATATATTTCTCATGAAAGGCCATCTA
ACTATACGGCTAAGGATGTTGCGGTTGAAATAGAACAGACTCGATTCCTGGAAGAAGATAAGTTCCTTGT
ATTTGTCCCATAATAGGTAAAAAGTATGGAAAATGAATCAAAATATAAAACCATCGACCACGTTATTTGT
GTTGAAGGAAATAAAAAAATTCATGTTTGGGAAACGCTGCCAGAAGAAAACAGCCCAAAGAGAAAGAATG
CCATTATTATTGCGTCTGGTTTTGCCCGCAGGATGGATCATTTTGCTGGTCTGGCGGAATATTTATCGCG
GAATGGATTTCATGTGATCCGCTATGATTCGCTTCACCACGTTGGATTGAGTTCAGGGACAATTGATGAA
TTTACAATGTCTATAGGAAAGCAGAGCTTGTTAGCAGTGGTTGATTGGTTAACTACACGAAAAATAAATA
ACTTCGGTATGTTGGCTTCAAGCTTATCTGCGCGGATAGCTTATGCAAGCCTATCTGAAATCAATGCTTC
GTTTTTAATCACCGCAGTCGGTGTTGTTAACTTAAGATATTCTCTTGAAAGAGCTTTAGGGTTTGATTAT
CTCAGTCTACCCATTAATGAATTGCCGAATAATCTAGATTTTGAAGGCCATAAATTGGGTGCTGAAGTCT
TTGCGAGAGATTGTCTTGATTTTGGTTGGGAAGATTTAGCTTCTACAATTAATAACATGATGTATCTTGA
TATACCGTTTATTGCTTTTACTGCAAATAACGATAATTGGGTCAAGCAAGATGAAGTTATCACATTGTT
